Addgene plasmid #169578: pVH235-Tier1-PmPGK1-rtTA
Purpose: Tier-1 vector encoding PmPGK1-driven rtTA expression (PmPGK1-rtTA-pA).
Depositing lab: Martin Fussenegger. Depositing organization: ETH Zurich (Swiss Federal Institute of Technology). Publication: A versatile plasmid architecture for mammalian synthetic biology (VAMSyB). Haellman V, Strittmatter T, Bertschi A, Stucheli P, Fussenegger M. Metab Eng. 2021 Jul;66:41-50. doi: 10.1016/j.ymben.2021.04.003. Epub 2021 Apr 18. PubMed 33857582.
Backbone
  Vector backbone: pMM1 (pcDNA3.1-based)
  Backbone size w/o insert (bp): 4435
  Vector type: Mammalian Expression
  Selectable markers: Neomycin (select with G418)
Growth in bacteria
  Bacterial resistance: Ampicillin, 100 μg/mL
  Growth temperature: 37°C
  Growth strain: DH5alpha
  Copy number: High Copy
Gene/Insert
  Gene/Insert name: reverse tetracycline-controlled transactivator (alt name: PPGK-tTA)
  Species: Synthetic
  Promoter: PPGK
  Cloning method: Restriction Enzyme; 5′ cloning site Unknown (unknown if destroyed)
  Sequencing primers: 5′ AmpStart; 3′ BGH-rev
Terms and licenses: Academic/Nonprofit Terms; Industry Terms: Not Available to Industry
How to cite: pVH235-Tier1-PmPGK1-rtTA was a gift from Martin Fussenegger (Addgene plasmid # 169578 ; http://n2t.net/addgene:169578 ; RRID:Addgene_169578)
