[The description below was written by a language model from this plasmid's Addgene catalogue record and pLannotate feature annotations shown in this document.]
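Description:
pVH235-Tier1-PmPGK1-rtTA is a mammalian expression plasmid of about 5.8 kb built on pMM1, a pcDNA3.1-derived backbone, and designated a "Tier-1" vector within a modular plasmid architecture for mammalian synthetic biology. It is propagated in E. coli through a high-copy ColE1/pUC-type origin with ampicillin selection (β-lactamase under its own promoter). It also retains an f1 phage origin and short lac promoter/operator, CAP-site and lacI remnants from the parental backbone. For selection in mammalian cells it carries a neomycin phosphotransferase cassette driven by the SV40 enhancer/early promoter and terminated by the SV40 polyadenylation signal, which confers G418 resistance. The short ble fragment annotated after neo appears to be a leftover of the bacterial transposon region rather than a functional marker.

The payload is a single transcription unit in which the mouse phosphoglycerate kinase 1 (PGK) promoter, a constitutive promoter of moderate strength, drives the reverse tetracycline-controlled transactivator, followed by the bovine growth hormone polyadenylation signal. The annotation identifies the coding sequence as an rtTA3-like variant whose C-terminus consists of three tandem minimal VP16 activation domains. The catalogue's alternative name reads "PPGK-tTA", but the plasmid name, purpose statement and feature table all indicate the reverse (Tet-On) form. rtTA binds Tet-responsive promoters and activates them only when doxycycline is present. The plasmid therefore serves as the regulator component of a doxycycline-inducible system, supplied by transient transfection or stable G418 selection together with a separate TRE-driven response construct. The cloning sites used to insert the cassette are not recorded.
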