Features (pLannotate 1.2.2; 17 found; start..end, strand, type, name):
    172..760     -  rep_origin     ori: high-copy-number ColE1/pMB1/pBR322/pUC origin of replication
    931..1791    -  CDS            AmpR: β-lactamase; bla; confers resistance to ampicillin, carbenicillin, and related antibiotics
   1792..1896    -  promoter       AmpR promoter: bla
   1970..2469    +  promoter       PGK promoter: mouse phosphoglycerate kinase 1 promoter
   2531..3219    +  CDS            rtTA3 (fragment): reverse tetracycline transactivator 3 activates expression from Tet-responsive promoters in the presence of doxycycline
   3149..3259    +  CDS            VP48: 3 tandem repeats of the minimal activation domain of herpes simplex virus VP16 (Cheng et al., 2013)
   3326..3550    +  polyA_signal   bGH poly(A) signal: bovine growth hormone polyadenylation signal
   3554..3575    +  promoter       SV40 promoter (fragment): SV40 enhancer and early promoter
   3596..4024    +  rep_origin     f1 ori (sequence partly withheld): f1 bacteriophage origin of replication; arrow indicates direction of (+) strand synthesis
   4038..4367    +  promoter       SV40 promoter: SV40 enhancer and early promoter
   4434..5225    +  CDS            neo: KKA2_KLEPN - Also known as kan, nptII. Experimental evidence at protein level: Swiss-Prot protein existence level 1. Resistance to kanamycin, neomycin, paromomycin, ribostamycin, butirosin and gentamicin B. From Klebsiella pneumoniae.
   5249..5407    +  CDS            ble (fragment): BLE_KLEPN - Experimental evidence at protein level: Swiss-Prot protein existence level 1. Binding protein with a strong affinity to the bleomycin family of antibiotics. Binds to CL990; an antimitotic-antibiotic compound. From Klebsiella pneumoniae.
   5402..5523    +  polyA_signal   SV40 poly(A) signal: SV40 polyadenylation signal
   5596..5612    -  protein_bind   lac operator: The lac repressor binds to the lac operator to inhibit transcription in E. coli. This inhibition can be relieved by adding lactose or isopropyl-β-D-thiogalactopyranoside (IPTG). lac repressor encoded by lacI
   5620..5650    -  promoter       lac promoter: promoter for the E. coli lac operon
   5665..5686    -  protein_bind   CAP binding site: CAP binding activates transcription in the presence of cAMP. E. coli catabolite activator protein
   5699..5791    -  CDS            lacI (fragment): lac repressor; lacI; The lac repressor binds to the lac operator to inhibit transcription in E. coli. This inhibition can be relieved by adding lactose or isopropyl-β-D-thiogalactopyranoside (IPTG).
>Addgene plasmid #169578 | pVH235-Tier1-PmPGK1-rtTA | addgene full sequence | sequence record 366205 | Addgene NGS Result
CTCGCTCACTGACTCGCTGCGCTCGGTCGTTCGGCTGCGGCGAGCGGTATCAGCTCACTCAAAGGCGGTA
ATACGGTTATCCACAGAATCAGGGGATAACGCAGGAAAGAACATGTGAGCAAAAGGCCAGCAAAAGGCCA
GGAACCGTAAAAAGGCCGCGTTGCTGGCGTTTTTCCATAGGCTCCGCCCCCCTGACGAGCATCACAAAAA
TCGACGCTCAAGTCAGAGGTGGCGAAACCCGACAGGACTATAAAGATACCAGGCGTTTCCCCCTGGAAGC
TCCCTCGTGCGCTCTCCTGTTCCGACCCTGCCGCTTACCGGATACCTGTCCGCCTTTCTCCCTTCGGGAA
GCGTGGCGCTTTCTCATAGCTCACGCTGTAGGTATCTCAGTTCGGTGTAGGTCGTTCGCTCCAAGCTGGG
CTGTGTGCACGAACCCCCCGTTCAGCCCGACCGCTGCGCCTTATCCGGTAACTATCGTCTTGAGTCCAAC
CCGGTAAGACACGACTTATCGCCACTGGCAGCAGCCACTGGTAACAGGATTAGCAGAGCGAGGTATGTAG
GCGGTGCTACAGAGTTCTTGAAGTGGTGGCCTAACTACGGCTACACTAGAAGAACAGTATTTGGTATCTG
CGCTCTGCTGAAGCCAGTTACCTTCGGAAAAAGAGTTGGTAGCTCTTGATCCGGCAAACAAACCACCGCT
GGTAGCGGTGGTTTTTTTGTTTGCAAGCAGCAGATTACGCGCAGAAAAAAAGGATCTCAAGAAGATCCTT
TGATCTTTTCTACGGGGTCTGACGCTCAGTGGAACGAAAACTCACGTTAAGGGATTTTGGTCATGAGATT
ATCAAAAAGGATCTTCACCTAGATCCTTTTAAATTAAAAATGAAGTTTTAAATCAATCTAAAGTATATAT
GAGTAAACTTGGTCTGACAGTTACCAATGCTTAATCAGTGAGGCACCTATCTCAGCGATCTGTCTATTTC
GTTCATCCATAGTTGCCTGACTCCCCGTCGTGTAGATAACTACGATACGGGAGGGCTTACCATCTGGCCC
CAGTGCTGCAATGATACCGCGAGACCCACGCTCACCGGCTCCAGATTTATCAGCAATAAACCAGCCAGCC
GGAAGGGCCGAGCGCAGAAGTGGTCCTGCAACTTTATCCGCCTCCATCCAGTCTATTAATTGTTGCCGGG
AAGCTAGAGTAAGTAGTTCGCCAGTTAATAGTTTGCGCAACGTTGTTGCCATTGCTACAGGCATCGTGGT
GTCACGCTCGTCGTTTGGTATGGCTTCATTCAGCTCCGGTTCCCAACGATCAAGGCGAGTTACATGATCC
CCCATGTTGTGCAAAAAAGCGGTTAGCTCCTTCGGTCCTCCGATCGTTGTCAGAAGTAAGTTGGCCGCAG
TGTTATCACTCATGGTTATGGCAGCACTGCATAATTCTCTTACTGTCATGCCATCCGTAAGATGCTTTTC
TGTGACTGGTGAGTACTCAACCAAGTCATTCTGAGAATAGTGTATGCGGCGACCGAGTTGCTCTTGCCCG
GCGTCAATACGGGATAATACCGCGCCACATAGCAGAACTTTAAAAGTGCTCATCATTGGAAAACGTTCTT
CGGGGCGAAAACTCTCAAGGATCTTACCGCTGTTGAGATCCAGTTCGATGTAACCCACTCGTGCACCCAA
CTGATCTTCAGCATCTTTTACTTTCACCAGCGTTTCTGGGTGAGCAAAAACAGGAAGGCAAAATGCCGCA
AAAAAGGGAATAAGGGCGACACGGAAATGTTGAATACTCATACTCTTCCTTTTTCAATATTATTGAAGCA
TTTATCAGGGTTATTGTCTCATGAGCGGATACATATTTGAATGTATTTAGAAAAATAAACAAATAGGGGT
TCCGCGCACATTTCCCCGAAAAGTGCCACCTGACGTCGACGGATCGGGAGATCTCCACGCGTGGTACCCT
CGAGCTACCGGGTAGGGGAGGCGCTTTTCCCAAGGCAGTCTGGAGCATGCGCTTTAGCAGCCCCGCTGGG
CACTTGGCGCTACACAAGTGGCCTCTGGCCTCGCACACATTCCACATCCACCGGTAGGCGCCAACCGGCT
CCGTTCTTTGGTGGCCCCTTCGCGCCACCTTCTACTCCTCCCCTAGTCAGGAAGTTCCCCCCCGCCCCGC
AGCTCGCGTCGTGCAGGACGTGACAAATGGAAGTAGCACGTCTCAGTAGTCTCGTGCAGATGGACAGCAC
CGCTGAGCAATGGAAGCGGGTAGGCCTTTGGGGCAGCGGCCAATAGCAGCTTTGCTCCTTCGCTTTCTGG
GCTCAGAGGCTGGGAAGGGGTGGGTCCGGGGGCGGGCTCAGGGGCGGGCTCAGGGGCGGGGCGGGCGCCC
GAAGGTCCTCCGGAGGCCCGGCATTCTGCACGCTTCAAAAGCGCACGTCTGCCGCGCTGTTCTCCTCTTC
CTCATCTCCGGGCCTTTCGACCTCCAGCCCGAGCTCGGTATAGGTTCGAAGCGGAATTCACCATGACTAG
TGGATCAAGACTGGACAAGAGCAAAGTCATAAACTCTGCTCTGGAATTACTCAATGGAGTCGGTATCGAA
GGCCTGACGACAAGGAAACTCGCTCAAAAGCTGGGAGTTGAGCAGCCTACCCTGTACTGGCACGTGAAGA
ACAAGCGGGCCCTGCTCGATGCCCTGCCAATCGAGATGCTGGACAGGCATCATACCCACTCCTGCCCCCT
GGAAGGCGAGTCATGGCAAGACTTTCTGCGGAACAACGCCAAGTCATACCGCTGTGCTCTCCTCTCACAT
CGCGACGGGGCTAAAGTGCATCTCGGCACCCGCCCAACAGAGAAACAGTACGAAACCCTGGAAAATCAGC
TCGCGTTCCTGTGTCAGCAAGGCTTCTCCCTGGAGAACGCACTGTACGCTCTGTCCGCCGTGGGCCACTT
TACACTGGGCTGCGTATTGGAGGAACAGGAGCATCAAGTAGCAAAAGAGGAAAGAGAGACACCTACCACC
GATTCTATGCCCCCACTTCTGAAACAAGCAATTGAGCTGTTCGACCGGCAGGGAGCCGAACCTGCCTTCC
TTTTCGGCCTGGAACTAATCATATGTGGCCTGGAGAAACAGCTAAAGTGCGAAAGCGGCGGGCCGACCGA
CGCCCTTGACGATTTTGACTTAGACATGCTCCCAGCCGATGCCCTTGACGACTTTGACCTTGATATGCTG
CCTGCTGACGCTCTTGACGATTTTGACCTTGACATGCTCCCCGGGGCTAGCGGATCCACCGGTGTCTAGA
AAGCTTTGAGGCCGGCCTGCAGGGATCAGCCTCGACTGTGCCTTCTAGTTGCCAGCCATCTGTTGTTTGC
CCCTCCCCCGTGCCTTCCTTGACCCTGGAAGGTGCCACTCCCACTGTCCTTTCCTAATAAAATGAGGAAA
TTGCATCGCATTGTCTGAGTAGGTGTCATTCTATTCTGGGGGGTGGGGTGGGGCAGGACAGCAAGGGGGA
GGATTGGGAAGACAATAGCAGGCATGCTGGGGATGCGGTGGGCTCTATGGCTTCTGAGGCGGAAAGAACC
AGCTGGGGCTCTAGGGGGTATCCCC
[124 nt withheld, positions 3596-3719]
C
[91 nt withheld, positions 3721-3811]
A
[49 nt withheld, positions 3813-3861]
CCTTTGACGTTGGAGTCCACGTTCTTT
[37 nt withheld, positions 3889-3925]
ACCCTATCTCGGTCTATTCTTTTGATTTATAAGGGATTTTGCCGATTTCGGCCTATTGGTTAAAAAATGA
GCTGATTTAACAAAAATTTAACGCGAATTAATTCTGTGGAATGTGTGTCAGTTAGGGTGTGGAAAGTCCC
CAGGCTCCCCAGCAGGCAGAAGTATGCAAAGCATGCATCTCAATTAGTCAGCAACCAGGTGTGGAAAGTC
CCCAGGCTCCCCAGCAGGCAGAAGTATGCAAAGCATGCATCTCAATTAGTCAGCAACCATAGTCCCGCCC
CTAACTCCGCCCATCCCGCCCCTAACTCCGCCCAGTTCCGCCCATTCTCCGCCCCATGGCTGACTAATTT
TTTTTATTTATGCAGAGGCCGAGGCCGCCTCTGCCTCTGAGCTATTCCAGAAGTAGTGAGGAGGCTTTTT
TGGAGGCCTAGGCTTTTGCAAAAAGCTCCCGGGAGCTTGTATATCCATTTTCGGATCTGATCAAGAGACA
GGATGAGGATCGTTTCGCATGATTGAACAAGATGGATTGCACGCAGGTTCTCCGGCCGCTTGGGTGGAGA
GGCTATTCGGCTATGACTGGGCACAACAGACAATCGGCTGCTCTGATGCCGCCGTGTTCCGGCTGTCAGC
GCAGGGGCGCCCGGTTCTTTTTGTCAAGACCGACCTGTCCGGTGCCCTGAATGAACTGCAGGACGAGGCA
GCGCGGCTATCGTGGCTGGCCACGACGGGCGTTCCTTGCGCAGCTGTGCTCGACGTTGTCACTGAAGCGG
GAAGGGACTGGCTGCTATTGGGCGAAGTGCCGGGGCAGGATCTCCTGTCATCTCACCTTGCTCCTGCCGA
GAAAGTATCCATCATGGCTGATGCAATGCGGCGGCTGCATACGCTTGATCCGGCTACCTGCCCATTCGAC
CACCAAGCGAAACATCGCATCGAGCGAGCACGTACTCGGATGGAAGCCGGTCTTGTCGATCAGGATGATC
TGGACGAAGAGCATCAGGGGCTCGCGCCAGCCGAACTGTTCGCCAGGCTCAAGGCGCGCATGCCCGACGG
CGAGGATCTCGTCGTGACCCATGGCGATGCCTGCTTGCCGAATATCATGGTGGAAAATGGCCGCTTTTCT
GGATTCATCGACTGTGGCCGGCTGGGTGTGGCGGACCGCTATCAGGACATAGCGTTGGCTACCCGTGATA
TTGCTGAAGAGCTTGGCGGCGAATGGGCTGACCGCTTCCTCGTGCTTTACGGTATCGCCGCTCCCGATTC
GCAGCGCATCGCCTTCTATCGCCTTCTTGACGAGTTCTTCTGAGCGGGACTCTGGGGTTCGAAATGACCG
ACCAAGCGACGCCCAACCTGCCATCACGAGATTTCGATTCCACCGCCGCCTTCTATGAAAGGTTGGGCTT
CGGAATCGTTTTCCGGGACGCCGGCTGGATGATCCTCCAGCGCGGGGATCTCATGCTGGAGTTCTTCGCC
CACCCCAACTTGTTTATTGCAGCTTATAATGGTTACAAATAAAGCAATAGCATCACAAATTTCACAAATA
AAGCATTTTTTTCACTGCATTCTAGTTGTGGTTTGTCCAAACTCATCAATGTATCTTATCATGTCTGTAT
ACCGTCGACCTCTAGCTAGAGCTTGGCGTAATCATGGTCATAGCTGTTTCCTGTGTGAAATTGTTATCCG
CTCACAATTCCACACAACATACGAGCCGGAAGCATAAAGTGTAAAGCCTGGGGTGCCTAATGAGTGAGCT
AACTCACATTAATTGCGTTGCGCTCACTGCCCGCTTTCCAGTCGGGAAACCTGTCGTGCCAGCTGCATTA
ATGAATCGGCCAACGCGCGGGGAGAGGCGGTTTGCGTATTGGGCGCTCTTCCGCTTC
